Addgene plasmid #234149: pAIP4_2OKT
Purpose: Heterologous protein expression of o-succinylbenzoate synthase (OSB synthase) in Escherichia coli
Depositing lab: Christopher Bahl. Depositing organization: AI Proteins. Publication: Facile, high-throughput protein purification enabled by high-efficiency protease elution. Cárcamo Noriega EN, Truebridge IS, Teets FD 3rd, Bowman JW 3rd, Rodriguez N, Howard TA, Bahl CD. Protein Sci. 2026 Sep;35(9):e70746. doi: 10.1002/pro.70746. PubMed 42555168.
Backbone
  Vector backbone: pET29b
  Backbone size w/o insert (bp): 5679
  Vector type: Bacterial Expression
Growth in bacteria
  Bacterial resistance: Kanamycin, 50 μg/mL
  Growth temperature: 37°C
  Growth strain: DH10B
  Copy number: High Copy
Gene/Insert
  Gene/Insert name: 2OKT (alt names: A0A0H2WWB5_STAAC; o-succinylbenzoate synthase (OSB synthase) (OSBS) (EC 4.2.1.113))
  Species: Staphylococcus aureus subsp. aureus COL
  Insert size (bp): 1008
  Promoter: T7
  Tag / fusion protein: 10x HisTag-Smt3 (N terminal on backbone)
  Cloning method: Golden Gate
  Sequencing primers: 5′ T7-promoter; 3′ T7-Term
Resource information
  A portion of this plasmid was derived from a plasmid made by: Synthetic DNA
Terms and licenses: Academic/Nonprofit Terms; Industry Terms
Depositor comments: 5' cloning site: BsaI (destroyed), 3' cloning site: BsaI (destroyed). o-succinylbenzoate synthase (OSB synthase) (OSBS) (EC 4.2.1.113) (4-(2'-carboxyphenyl)-4-oxybutyric acid synthase) (o-succinylbenzoic acid synthase)
How to cite: pAIP4_2OKT was a gift from Christopher Bahl (Addgene plasmid # 234149 ; http://n2t.net/addgene:234149 ; RRID:Addgene_234149)
