[The description below was written by a language model from this plasmid's Addgene catalogue record and pLannotate feature annotations shown in this document.]
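Description:
pAIP4_2OKT is a bacterial expression plasmid built on the pET29b backbone for producing the o-succinylbenzoate synthase (OSB synthase, EC 4.2.1.113) of Staphylococcus aureus subsp. aureus COL in Escherichia coli. The roughly 1 kb coding sequence, made from synthetic DNA, was inserted by Golden Gate assembly using BsaI sites that were destroyed in the process. The plasmid is about 6.6 kb, is selected with kanamycin through an aminoglycoside phosphotransferase gene, and replicates from a ColE1/pMB1-type origin. The catalogue lists it as high copy, although the feature table also shows the rop gene and bom region typical of pBR322-derived pET vectors. An f1 origin is also present, along with short remnants of a tetracycline resistance gene that are not functional markers.

Expression is driven by a T7 promoter followed by a lac operator and the strong T7 gene 10 ribosome binding site, with a plasmid-borne lacI gene supplying repressor. Transcription therefore depends on a host that provides T7 RNA polymerase and is inducible with IPTG, and it ends at a T7 terminator. The enzyme is fused at its N terminus to a backbone-encoded 10x His tag followed by yeast Smt3 (SUMO). The His tag allows capture on immobilised metal affinity resin, while Smt3 often aids solubility and is recognised by a SUMO-specific protease that can release the target. This fits the associated work on high-throughput purification by protease elution. The automated annotation does not label the OSB synthase itself, which would lie between Smt3 and the terminator region. It does detect short His-tag and SET1-like fragments just upstream of the terminator, but the record does not say whether these are translated as part of the product.
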