Features (pLannotate 1.2.2; 20 found; start..end, strand, type, name):
    143..160     +  CDS            9xHis (fragment): 9xHis affinity tag
    170..219     +  CDS            SET1 (fragment): solubility-enhancement tag derived from T7 phage gene 10B
    227..274     +  terminator     T7 terminator: transcription terminator for bacteriophage T7 RNA polymerase
    311..739     +  rep_origin     f1 ori (sequence partly withheld): f1 bacteriophage origin of replication; arrow indicates direction of (+) strand synthesis
    792..849     +  promoter       AmpR promoter (fragment): bla
    858..1673    -  CDS            KanR: aminoglycoside phosphotransferase; aph(3')-Ia; confers resistance to kanamycin in bacteria or G418 (Geneticin®) in eukaryotes
   1795..2383    +  rep_origin     ori: high-copy-number ColE1/pMB1/pBR322/pUC origin of replication
   2569..2708    -  misc_feature   bom: basis of mobility region from pBR322
   2810..3001    -  CDS            rop: Rop protein, which maintains plasmids at low copy number; rop
   3018..3398    +  CDS            YPB1_ECOLX: Protein predicted: Swiss-Prot protein existence level 4. From Escherichia coli.
   3470..3761    -  CDS            TcR (fragment): tetracycline efflux protein; tet; confers resistance to tetracycline
   3776..3797    -  protein_bind   CAP binding site: CAP binding activates transcription in the presence of cAMP. E. coli catabolite activator protein
   3810..4892    -  CDS            lacI: lac repressor; lacI; The lac repressor binds to the lac operator to inhibit transcription in E. coli. This inhibition can be relieved by adding lactose or isopropyl-β-D-thiogalactopyranoside (IPTG).
   4893..4970    -  promoter       lacI promoter: lacI
   4978..5257    -  CDS            TcR (fragment): tetracycline efflux protein; tet; confers resistance to tetracycline
   5283..5301    +  promoter       T7 promoter: promoter for bacteriophage T7 RNA polymerase
   5302..5326    +  protein_bind   lac operator: The lac repressor binds to the lac operator to inhibit transcription in E. coli. This inhibition can be relieved by adding lactose or isopropyl-β-D-thiogalactopyranoside (IPTG). lac repressor encoded by lacI
   5341..5363    +  RBS            RBS: efficient ribosome binding site from bacteriophage T7 gene 10 (Olins and Rangwala, 1989)
   5395..5414    +  CDS            7xHis (fragment): 6xHis affinity tag
   5422..5718    +  CDS            SMT3: SMT3_YEAST - Experimental evidence at protein level: Swiss-Prot protein existence level 1. Not known; suppressor of MIF2 mutations. From Saccharomyces cerevisiae (strain ATCC 204508 / S288c) (Baker's yeast).
>Addgene plasmid #234149 | pAIP4_2OKT | addgene full sequence | sequence record 464115 | Addgene NGS Result
[118 nt withheld, positions 1-118]
GAGGGCGGTTCGTAATGACTCGAGCACCACCACCACCACCACTGAGATCCGGCTGCTAACAAAGCCCGAA
AGGAAGCTGAGTTGGCTGCTGCCACCGCTGAGCAATAACTAGCATAACCCCTTGGGGCCTCTAAACGGGT
CTTGAGGGGTTTTTTGCTGAAAGGAGGAACTATATCCGGATTGGCGAATGGG
[124 nt withheld, positions 311-434]
C
[91 nt withheld, positions 436-526]
A
[49 nt withheld, positions 528-576]
CCTTTGACGTTGGAGTCCACGTTCTTT
[37 nt withheld, positions 604-640]
ACCCTATCTCGGTCTATTCTTTTGATTTATAAGGGATTTTGCCGATTTCGGCCTATTGGTTAAAAAATGA
GCTGATTTAACAAAAATTTAACGCGAATTTTAACAAAATATTAACGCTTACAATTTAGGTGGCACTTTTC
GGGGAAATGTGCGCGGAACCCCTATTTGTTTATTTTTCTAAATACATTCAAATATGTATCCGCTCATGAA
TTAATTCTTAGAAAAACTCATCGAGCATCAAATGAAACTGCAATTTATTCATATCAGGATTATCAATACC
ATATTTTTGAAAAAGCCGTTTCTGTAATGAAGGAGAAAACTCACCGAGGCAGTTCCATAGGATGGCAAGA
TCCTGGTATCGGTCTGCGATTCCGACTCGTCCAACATCAATACAACCTATTAATTTCCCCTCGTCAAAAA
TAAGGTTATCAAGTGAGAAATCACCATGAGTGACGACTGAATCCGGTGAGAATGGCAAAAGTTTATGCAT
TTCTTTCCAGACTTGTTCAACAGGCCAGCCATTACGCTCGTCATCAAAATCACTCGCATCAACCAAACCG
TTATTCATTCGTGATTGCGCCTGAGCGAGACGAAATACGCGATCGCTGTTAAAAGGACAATTACAAACAG
GAATCGAATGCAACCGGCGCAGGAACACTGCCAGCGCATCAACAATATTTTCACCTGAATCAGGATATTC
TTCTAATACCTGGAATGCTGTTTTCCCGGGGATCGCAGTGGTGAGTAACCATGCATCATCAGGAGTACGG
ATAAAATGCTTGATGGTCGGAAGAGGCATAAATTCCGTCAGCCAGTTTAGTCTGACCATCTCATCTGTAA
CATCATTGGCAACGCTACCTTTGCCATGTTTCAGAAACAACTCTGGCGCATCGGGCTTCCCATACAATCG
ATAGATTGTCGCACCTGATTGCCCGACATTATCGCGAGCCCATTTATACCCATATAAATCAGCATCCATG
TTGGAATTTAATCGCGGCCTAGAGCAAGACGTTTCCCGTTGAATATGGCTCATAACACCCCTTGTATTAC
TGTTTATGTAAGCAGACAGTTTTATTGTTCATGACCAAAATCCCTTAACGTGAGTTTTCGTTCCACTGAG
CGTCAGACCCCGTAGAAAAGATCAAAGGATCTTCTTGAGATCCTTTTTTTCTGCGCGTAATCTGCTGCTT
GCAAACAAAAAAACCACCGCTACCAGCGGTGGTTTGTTTGCCGGATCAAGAGCTACCAACTCTTTTTCCG
AAGGTAACTGGCTTCAGCAGAGCGCAGATACCAAATACTGTCCTTCTAGTGTAGCCGTAGTTAGGCCACC
ACTTCAAGAACTCTGTAGCACCGCCTACATACCTCGCTCTGCTAATCCTGTTACCAGTGGCTGCTGCCAG
TGGCGATAAGTCGTGTCTTACCGGGTTGGACTCAAGACGATAGTTACCGGATAAGGCGCAGCGGTCGGGC
TGAACGGGGGGTTCGTGCACACAGCCCAGCTTGGAGCGAACGACCTACACCGAACTGAGATACCTACAGC
GTGAGCTATGAGAAAGCGCCACGCTTCCCGAAGGGAGAAAGGCGGACAGGTATCCGGTAAGCGGCAGGGT
CGGAACAGGAGAGCGCACGAGGGAGCTTCCAGGGGGAAACGCCTGGTATCTTTATAGTCCTGTCGGGTTT
CGCCACCTCTGACTTGAGCGTCGATTTTTGTGATGCTCGTCAGGGGGGCGGAGCCTATGGAAAAACGCCA
GCAACGCGGCCTTTTTACGGTTCCTGGCCTTTTGCTGGCCTTTTGCTCACATGTTCTTTCCTGCGTTATC
CCCTGATTCTGTGGATAACCGTATTACCGCCTTTGAGTGAGCTGATACCGCTCGCCGCAGCCGAACGACC
GAGCGCAGCGAGTCAGTGAGCGAGGAAGCGGAAGAGCGCCTGATGCGGTATTTTCTCCTTACGCATCTGT
GCGGTATTTCACACCGCAATGGTGCACTCTCAGTACAATCTGCTCTGATGCCGCATAGTTAAGCCAGTAT
ACACTCCGCTATCGCTACGTGACTGGGTCATGGCTGCGCCCCGACACCCGCCAACACCCGCTGACGCGCC
CTGACGGGCTTGTCTGCTCCCGGCATCCGCTTACAGACAAGCTGTGACCGTCTCCGGGAGCTGCATGTGT
CAGAGGTTTTCACCGTCATCACCGAAACGCGCGAGGCAGCTGCGGTAAAGCTCATCAGCGTGGTCGTGAA
GCGATTCACAGATGTCTGCCTGTTCATCCGCGTCCAGCTCGTTGAGTTTCTCCAGAAGCGTTAATGTCTG
GCTTCTGATAAAGCGGGCCATGTTAAGGGCGGTTTTTTCCTGTTTGGTCACTGATGCCTCCGTGTAAGGG
GGATTTCTGTTCATGGGGGTAATGATACCGATGAAACGAGAGAGGATGCTCACGATACGGGTTACTGATG
ATGAACATGCCCGGTTACTGGAACGTTGTGAGGGTAAACAACTGGCGGTATGGATGCGGCGGGACCAGAG
AAAAATCACTCAGGGTCAATGCCAGCGCTTCGTTAATACAGATGTAGGTGTTCCACAGGGTAGCCAGCAG
CATCCTGCGATGCAGATCCGGAACATAATGGTGCAGGGCGCTGACTTCCGCGTTTCCAGACTTTACGAAA
CACGGAAACCGAAGACCATTCATGTTGTTGCTCAGGTCGCAGACGTTTTGCAGCAGCAGTCGCTTCACGT
TCGCTCGCGTATCGGTGATTCATTCTGCTAACCAGTAAGGCAACCCCGCCAGCCTAGCCGGGTCCTCAAC
GACAGGAGCACGATCATGCGCACCCGTGGGGCCGCCATGCCGGCGATAATGGCCTGCTTCTCGCCGAAAC
GTTTGGTGGCGGGACCAGTGACGAAGGCTTGAGCGAGGGCGTGCAAGATTCCGAATACCGCAAGCGACAG
GCCGATCATCGTCGCGCTCCAGCGAAAGCGGTCCTCGCCGAAAATGACCCAGAGCGCTGCCGGCACCTGT
CCTACGAGTTGCATGATAAAGAAGACAGTCATAAGTGCGGCGACGATAGTCATGCCCCGCGCCCACCGGA
AGGAGCTGACTGGGTTGAAGGCTCTCAAGGGCATCGGTCGAGATCCCGGTGCCTAATGAGTGAGCTAACT
TACATTAATTGCGTTGCGCTCACTGCCCGCTTTCCAGTCGGGAAACCTGTCGTGCCAGCTGCATTAATGA
ATCGGCCAACGCGCGGGGAGAGGCGGTTTGCGTATTGGGCGCCAGGGTGGTTTTTCTTTTCACCAGTGAG
ACGGGCAACAGCTGATTGCCCTTCACCGCCTGGCCCTGAGAGAGTTGCAGCAAGCGGTCCACGCTGGTTT
GCCCCAGCAGGCGAAAATCCTGTTTGATGGTGGTTAACGGCGGGATATAACATGAGCTGTCTTCGGTATC
GTCGTATCCCACTACCGAGATGTCCGCACCAACGCGCAGCCCGGACTCGGTAATGGCGCGCATTGCGCCC
AGCGCCATCTGATCGTTGGCAACCAGCATCGCAGTGGGAACGATGCCCTCATTCAGCATTTGCATGGTTT
GTTGAAAACCGGACATGGCACTCCAGTCGCCTTCCCGTTCCGCTATCGGCTGAATTTGATTGCGAGTGAG
ATATTTATGCCAGCCAGCCAGACGCAGACGCGCCGAGACAGAACTTAATGGGCCCGCTAACAGCGCGATT
TGCTGGTGACCCAATGCGACCAGATGCTCCACGCCCAGTCGCGTACCGTCTTCATGGGAGAAAATAATAC
TGTTGATGGGTGTCTGGTCAGAGACATCAAGAAATAACGCCGGAACATTAGTGCAGGCAGCTTCCACAGC
AATGGCATCCTGGTCATCCAGCGGATAGTTAATGATCAGCCCACTGACGCGTTGCGCGAGAAGATTGTGC
ACCGCCGCTTTACAGGCTTCGACGCCGCTTCGTTCTACCATCGACACCACCACGCTGGCACCCAGTTGAT
CGGCGCGAGATTTAATCGCCGCGACAATTTGCGACGGCGCGTGCAGGGCCAGACTGGAGGTGGCAACGCC
AATCAGCAACGACTGTTTGCCCGCCAGTTGTTGTGCCACGCGGTTGGGAATGTAATTCAGCTCCGCCATC
GCCGCTTCCACTTTTTCCCGCGTTTTCGCAGAAACGTGGCTGGCCTGGTTCACCACGCGGGAAACGGTCT
GATAAGAGACACCGGCATACTCTGCGACATCGTATAACGTTACTGGTTTCACATTCACCACCCTGAATTG
ACTCTCTTCCGGGCGCTATCATGCCATACCGCGAAAGGTTTTGCGCCATTCGATGGTGTCCGGGATCTCG
ACGCTCTCCCTTATGCGACTCCTGCATTAGGAAGCAGCCCAGTAGTAGGTTGAGGCCGTTGAGCACCGCC
GCCGCAAGGAATGGTGCATGCAAGGAGATGGCGCCCAACAGTCCCCCGGCCACGGGGCCTGCCACCATAC
CCACGCCGAAACAAGCGCTCATGAGCCCGAAGTGGCGAGCCCGATCTTCCCCATCGGTGATGTCGGCGAT
ATAGGCGCCAGCAACCGCACCTGTGGCGCCGGTGATGCCGGCCACGATGCGTCCGGCGTAGAGGATCGAG
ATCGATCTCGATCCCGCGAAATTAATACGACTCACTATAGGGGAATTGTGAGCGGATAACAATTCCCCTC
TAGAAATAATTTTGTTTAACTTTAAGAAGGAGATATACATATGATGGCGAAGATTCATCACCATCATCAC
CATCACCATCACCACGGTAGCCTGCAAGATTCGGAAGTCAACCAAGAAGCAAAGCCGGAAGTCAAGCCGG
AAGTGAAACCGGAAACCCATATTAACCTGAAAGTTAGTGACGGCAGCTCTGAAATTTTCTTTAAGATCAA
AAAGACCACGCCGCTGCGTCGCCTGATGGAAGCGTTTGCCAAACGTCAGGGCAAGGAAATGGATAGCCTG
CGTTTCCTGTATGACGGTATTCGCATCCAGGCAGATCAAGCGCCGGAAGACCTGGACATGGAAGACAACG
ACATCATTGAAGCCCACCGTGAACAGATTGGCGGCTCTGGATCATTA
[878 nt withheld, positions 5728-6605]
